Addgene plasmid #231920: SARS-CoV-2 spike G12345 mutant
Purpose: For expression of SARS-CoV-2 spike protein with glycan deletion at N1098, N1134, N1158, N1173, N1194 by implementing Asn-to-Gln mutation
Depositing lab: Sriram Neelamegham. Depositing organization: University at Buffalo (SUNY Buffalo). Publication: Conserved role of spike S2 domain N-glycosylation across betacoronaviruses. Yang Q, Kelkar A, Manicassamy B, Neelamegham S. Npj Viruses. 2025 Jan 25;3(1):4. doi: 10.1038/s44298-024-00085-7. PubMed 40295734.
Backbone
  Vector backbone: pCAGGS
  Vector type: Mammalian Expression
Growth in bacteria
  Bacterial resistance: Ampicillin, 100 μg/mL
  Growth temperature: 37°C
  Growth strain: NEB Stable
  Copy number: High Copy
Gene/Insert
  Gene/Insert name: spike G12345
  Species: SARS-CoV-2
  Mutation: N1098Q, N1134Q, N1158Q, N1173Q, N1194Q
  Entrez Gene: S (a.k.a. GU280_gp02, spike glycoprotein)
  Promoter: CMV
  Tag / fusion protein: FLAG (C terminal on insert)
  Cloning method: Restriction Enzyme; 5′ cloning site unknown (unknown if destroyed)
Resource information
  A portion of this plasmid was derived from a plasmid made by: Hyeryun Choe and Michael Farzan, Plasmid pCAGGS-SARS2-S-D614 (C-flag) (Addgene #156420)
Terms and licenses: Academic/Nonprofit Terms; Industry Terms: Not Available to Industry
How to cite: SARS-CoV-2 spike G12345 mutant was a gift from Sriram Neelamegham (Addgene plasmid # 231920 ; http://n2t.net/addgene:231920 ; RRID:Addgene_231920)
