[The description below was written by a language model from this plasmid's Addgene catalogue record and pLannotate feature annotations shown in this document.]
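Description:
SARS-CoV-2 spike G12345 mutant is a mammalian expression plasmid built on the pCAGGS backbone, about 8.6 kb in the sequenced record. It is propagated in E. coli through a high-copy ColE1/pUC-type origin and selected with ampicillin via the β-lactamase (AmpR) gene and its own promoter. The backbone also carries remnants of the lac promoter/operator region and lacI fragments. An SV40 origin with an adjacent SV40 poly(A) signal is also present, and this origin can support episomal amplification in cells that express SV40 large T antigen.

The insert is the full-length SARS-CoV-2 spike (S) glycoprotein coding sequence with a C-terminal FLAG epitope for detection or immunoprecipitation. It carries five Asn-to-Gln substitutions (N1098Q, N1134Q, N1158Q, N1173Q, N1194Q), each of which removes an N-linked glycosylation site in the S2 region of the protein. The catalogue lists the promoter as CMV. The feature table shows the composite CAG arrangement typical of pCAGGS: the CMV immediate-early enhancer joined to the chicken β-actin promoter, followed by the chimeric chicken β-actin/rabbit β-globin intron. This arrangement gives strong constitutive transcription in most mammalian cell types. A rabbit β-globin poly(A) signal terminates the transcript.

Part of the plasmid derives from an earlier pCAGGS construct encoding C-terminally FLAG-tagged D614 spike. According to the record, it is used to express glycan-deleted spike in mammalian cells, in the context of work on how S2-domain N-glycosylation contributes to spike function across betacoronaviruses.
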