Features (pLannotate 1.2.2; 22 found; start..end, strand, type, name):
      4..383     +  enhancer       CMV enhancer: human cytomegalovirus immediate early enhancer
    385..528     +  promoter       chicken β-actin promoter (fragment): contains a 21-bp deletion relative to the standard chicken β-actin promoter
    528..549     +  promoter       chicken β-actin promoter (fragment): No description available
    551..573     +  promoter       chicken β-actin promoter (fragment): No description available
    577..595     +  promoter       chicken β-actin promoter (fragment): No description available
    624..661     +  promoter       chicken β-actin promoter (fragment): contains a 21-bp deletion relative to the standard chicken β-actin promoter
    662..1682    +  intron         chimeric intron: chimera between introns from chicken β-actin and rabbit β-globin
   1680..1736    +  CDS            HBB (fragment): HBB_LEPEU - Experimental evidence at protein level: Swiss-Prot protein existence level 1. Involved in oxygen transport from the lung to the various peripheral tissues. From Lepus europaeus (European hare).
   1746..5564    +  CDS            S: SPIKE_SARS2 - Experimental evidence at protein level: Swiss-Prot protein existence level 1. [Spike glycoprotein]: May down-regulate host tetherin (BST2) by lysosomal degradation, thereby counteracting its antiviral activity. From Severe acute respiratory syndrome coronavirus 2 (2019-nCoV) (SARS-CoV-2).
   5571..5594    +  CDS            FLAG: FLAG® epitope tag, followed by an enterokinase cleavage site
   5687..5742    +  polyA_signal   β-globin poly(A) signal: rabbit β-globin polyadenylation signal (Gil and Proudfoot, 1987)
   6127..6143    -  protein_bind   lac operator: The lac repressor binds to the lac operator to inhibit transcription in E. coli. This inhibition can be relieved by adding lactose or isopropyl-β-D-thiogalactopyranoside (IPTG). lac repressor encoded by lacI
   6151..6181    -  promoter       lac promoter: promoter for the E. coli lac operon
   6196..6217    -  protein_bind   CAP binding site: CAP binding activates transcription in the presence of cAMP. E. coli catabolite activator protein
   6230..6269    -  CDS            lacI (fragment): lac repressor; lacI; The lac repressor binds to the lac operator to inhibit transcription in E. coli. This inhibition can be relieved by adding lactose or isopropyl-β-D-thiogalactopyranoside (IPTG).
   6276..6298    +  promoter       SV40 promoter (fragment): SV40 enhancer and early promoter
   6322..6457    +  rep_origin     SV40 ori: SV40 origin of replication
   6477..6611    +  polyA_signal   SV40 poly(A) signal: SV40 polyadenylation signal
   6613..6667    -  CDS            lacI (fragment): lac repressor; lacI; The lac repressor binds to the lac operator to inhibit transcription in E. coli. This inhibition can be relieved by adding lactose or isopropyl-β-D-thiogalactopyranoside (IPTG).
   6850..7438    -  rep_origin     ori: high-copy-number ColE1/pMB1/pBR322/pUC origin of replication
   7609..8469    -  CDS            AmpR: β-lactamase; bla; confers resistance to ampicillin, carbenicillin, and related antibiotics
   8470..8574    -  promoter       AmpR promoter: bla
>Addgene plasmid #231920 | SARS-CoV-2 spike G12345 mutant | addgene full sequence | sequence record 458823 | Addgene NGS Result
GTCGACATTGATTATTGACTAGTTATTAATAGTAATCAATTACGGGGTCATTAGTTCATAGCCCATATAT
GGAGTTCCGCGTTACATAACTTACGGTAAATGGCCCGCCTGGCTGACCGCCCAACGACCCCCGCCCATTG
ACGTCAATAATGACGTATGTTCCCATAGTAACGCCAATAGGGACTTTCCATTGACGTCAATGGGTGGAGT
ATTTACGGTAAACTGCCCACTTGGCAGTACATCAAGTGTATCATATGCCAAGTACGCCCCCTATTGACGT
CAATGACGGTAAATGGCCCGCCTGGCATTATGCCCAGTACATGACCTTATGGGACTTTCCTACTTGGCAG
TACATCTACGTATTAGTCATCGCTATTACCATGGTCGAGGTGAGCCCCACGTTCTGCTTCACTCTCCCCA
TCTCCCCCCCCTCCCCACCCCCAATTTTGTATTTATTTATTTTTTAATTATTTTGTGCAGCGATGGGGGC
GGGGGGGGGGGGGGGGGGGCGCCAGGGGGGGGGGGGGGGGGGGGGGGGGGGGGGGGGGGGGGGGGGGGGG
GGGGGGGGGGGGCCAAGGGGGGGGGGGGGCGCGCGAAGTTTTCTTTTTTGTGGGGGGGGGGGGGGCGGCG
GCCCTATAAAAAGCGAAGCGCGCGGCGGGCGGGAGTCGCTGCGCGCTGCCTTCGCCCCGTGCCCCGCTCC
GCCGCCGCCTCGCGCCGCCCGCCCCGGCTCTGACTGACCGCGTTACTCCCACAGGTGAGCGGGCGGGACG
GCCCTTCTCCTCCGGGCTGTAATTAGCGCTTGGTTTAATGACGGCTTGTTTCTTTTCTGTGGCTGCGTGA
AAGCCTTGAGGGGCTCCGGGAGGGCCCTTTGTGCGGGGGGAGCGGCTCGGGGGGTGCGTGCGTGTGTGTG
TGCGTGGGGAGCGCCGCGTGCGGCTCCGCGCTGCCCGGCGGCTGTGAGCGCTGCGGGCGCGGCGCGGGGC
TTTGTGCGCTCCGCAGTGTGCGCGAGGGGAGCGCGGCCGGGGGCGGTGCCCCGCGGTGCGGGGGGGGCTG
CGAGGGGAACAAAGGCTGCGTGCGGGGTGTGTGCGTGGGGGGGTGAGCAGGGGGTGTGGGCGCGTCGGTC
GGGCTGCAACCCCCCCTGCACCCCCCTCCCCGAGTTGCTGAGCACGGCCCGGCTTCGGGTGCGGGGCTCC
GTACGGGGCGTGGCGCGGGGCTCGCCGTGCCGGGCGGGGGGTGGCGGCAGGTGGGGGTGCCGGGCGGGGC
GGGGCCGCCTCGGGCCGGGGAGGGCTCGGGGGAGGGGCGCGGCGGCCCCCGGAGCGCCGGCGGCTGTCGA
GGCGCGGCGAGCCGCAGCCATTGCCTTTTATGGTAATCGTGCGAGAGGGCGCAGGGACTTCCTTTGTCCC
AAATCTGTGCGGAGCCGAAATCTGGGAGGCGCCGCCGCACCCCCTCTAGCGGGCGCGGGGCGAAGCGGTG
CGGCGCCGGCAGGAAGGAAATGGGCGGGGAGGGCCTTCGTGCGTCGCCGCGCCGCCGTCCCCTTCTCCCT
CTCCAGCCTCGGGGCTGTCCGCGGGGGGACGGCTGCCTTCGGGGGGGACGGGGCAGGGCGGGGTTCGGCT
TCTGGCGTGTGACCGGCGGCTCTAGCTAGAGCCTCTGCTAACCATGTTCATGCCTTCTTCTTTTTCCTAC
AGCTCCTGGGCAACGTGCTGGTTATTGTGCTGTCTCATCATTTTGGCAAAGAATTCGCCGCCACCATGTT
TGTGTTCCTGGTCCTGCTCCCACTGGTTTCCAGCCAATGTGTTAACCTCACAACCCGCACCCAGCTGCCT
CCCGCCTATACCAACAGTTTTACTCGGGGAGTGTATTACCCTGACAAAGTTTTCAGGAGCTCAGTTCTGC
ACTCAACCCAGGATCTCTTTCTGCCTTTTTTTTCCAACGTGACTTGGTTCCATGCAATTCACGTTTCCGG
GACCAACGGCACCAAAAGGTTCGATAACCCCGTGCTGCCCTTTAACGACGGCGTCTATTTCGCAAGCACT
GAGAAAAGCAATATCATCAGGGGCTGGATTTTTGGGACAACCTTGGATAGCAAGACCCAGTCACTGCTGA
TCGTTAATAATGCAACCAATGTGGTGATCAAAGTGTGCGAATTTCAGTTTTGCAATGACCCCTTTCTGGG
CGTCTACTATCATAAAAACAATAAATCTTGGATGGAGTCTGAGTTTAGGGTGTATTCTAGCGCGAATAAT
TGTACCTTTGAATATGTATCACAACCATTTCTCATGGATCTCGAAGGCAAACAAGGCAATTTCAAAAACT
TGAGAGAGTTCGTCTTCAAAAACATCGATGGATATTTTAAAATATACAGCAAACATACCCCAATAAACCT
GGTCCGCGACCTCCCTCAGGGTTTCAGCGCCCTCGAGCCTCTCGTCGATCTTCCTATCGGGATCAACATC
ACAAGATTTCAAACCTTGCTGGCTCTTCATCGATCCTACCTGACCCCTGGCGATTCCTCTTCCGGGTGGA
CCGCCGGCGCCGCTGCCTATTATGTGGGGTATCTGCAACCTCGCACGTTTCTCCTCAAGTATAATGAGAA
TGGAACTATCACCGATGCGGTAGACTGTGCGTTGGACCCACTCTCTGAGACCAAGTGCACTTTGAAGTCC
TTTACCGTTGAAAAGGGGATCTATCAGACATCCAATTTTAGAGTCCAACCCACGGAATCCATCGTTCGGT
TCCCCAATATCACAAATCTCTGCCCTTTCGGAGAGGTATTCAACGCAACTCGCTTCGCTTCTGTGTATGC
GTGGAACAGAAAACGCATCTCCAACTGCGTCGCTGATTACTCTGTTCTGTATAACTCCGCCTCCTTTAGC
ACCTTCAAGTGTTACGGCGTCAGCCCCACAAAGCTCAACGACTTGTGTTTCACTAACGTCTACGCCGACT
CCTTCGTGATCCGGGGGGACGAAGTTCGGCAGATTGCGCCTGGACAGACTGGTAAAATCGCTGACTATAA
CTATAAGCTCCCAGATGACTTTACCGGCTGTGTGATTGCTTGGAACTCTAATAATCTCGACAGCAAAGTT
GGAGGCAACTATAATTATCTCTACCGGTTGTTTCGGAAGAGCAATCTCAAGCCATTCGAGAGAGACATAA
GCACGGAGATCTACCAAGCCGGCTCCACTCCATGCAATGGGGTTGAAGGCTTTAATTGTTATTTTCCCCT
CCAATCCTATGGTTTTCAACCGACTAATGGAGTCGGGTATCAACCCTACAGGGTTGTCGTCTTGAGCTTC
GAGCTCTTGCACGCTCCTGCTACGGTGTGTGGTCCGAAAAAATCAACAAACCTCGTCAAAAACAAATGTG
TGAATTTTAACTTTAACGGACTGACTGGCACCGGGGTGCTGACTGAGAGCAATAAGAAGTTTCTTCCATT
TCAACAATTCGGTCGGGATATCGCGGACACCACTGATGCTGTGCGCGATCCGCAAACCTTGGAGATCTTG
GACATAACTCCGTGCAGCTTCGGAGGCGTCTCTGTTATCACCCCTGGAACGAATACATCTAACCAAGTTG
CGGTCCTTTATCAGGGCGTTAACTGCACAGAAGTACCCGTCGCGATACATGCGGATCAGCTGACCCCTAC
TTGGCGGGTCTACTCAACCGGCTCTAATGTGTTTCAAACTCGGGCGGGATGTTTGATCGGAGCTGAGCAC
GTGAATAACTCTTATGAATGCGATATACCAATCGGCGCAGGGATTTGCGCATCTTACCAAACCCAAACCA
ACTCTCCTCGGCGGGCTCGCTCCGTCGCATCCCAATCCATTATCGCCTATACCATGAGTCTCGGAGCTGA
GAACTCTGTCGCTTACAGCAACAATTCTATAGCCATCCCAACCAACTTCACGATTAGCGTTACAACAGAG
ATACTCCCCGTCAGCATGACGAAAACTTCCGTTGATTGTACGATGTATATCTGTGGGGATTCTACAGAGT
GTAGCAATCTGCTGTTGCAGTATGGCTCCTTCTGTACCCAATTGAATCGGGCACTCACCGGCATCGCTGT
GGAACAAGACAAAAATACGCAAGAAGTTTTCGCACAGGTGAAGCAAATCTACAAGACGCCTCCAATCAAA
GACTTTGGCGGATTCAATTTTTCTCAGATTCTGCCTGATCCCTCAAAGCCCAGCAAAAGAAGCTTCATCG
AGGACCTGCTCTTCAACAAGGTCACTCTCGCAGATGCCGGGTTCATCAAACAATATGGAGATTGCTTGGG
CGACATTGCTGCGCGGGATCTTATTTGTGCTCAAAAGTTCAATGGGCTGACCGTCCTGCCGCCCCTCTTG
ACCGATGAAATGATTGCTCAATACACCTCCGCGTTGCTCGCGGGAACTATCACTTCCGGCTGGACCTTCG
GCGCCGGCGCTGCCCTCCAGATACCGTTTGCCATGCAAATGGCCTACAGATTCAACGGCATCGGAGTCAC
ACAGAATGTCCTGTACGAAAATCAAAAATTGATAGCCAATCAGTTTAATTCTGCAATCGGCAAAATACAA
GACTCCCTGTCCTCTACTGCCTCCGCACTTGGGAAATTGCAAGACGTCGTGAACCAAAACGCACAGGCCC
TTAACACTCTGGTGAAACAGTTGAGCTCCAACTTCGGCGCTATAAGCTCCGTCTTGAACGATATACTCTC
TCGCCTGGACAAAGTCGAGGCTGAAGTCCAGATCGACAGATTGATAACAGGCAGGCTTCAATCCCTGCAA
ACCTACGTCACGCAGCAGCTGATCAGAGCCGCAGAGATCAGGGCTTCCGCAAATCTTGCTGCAACAAAAA
TGTCCGAATGCGTCTTGGGCCAATCAAAGCGCGTCGATTTCTGTGGAAAGGGCTACCATCTCATGAGCTT
TCCCCAAAGCGCCCCGCACGGCGTGGTTTTTCTCCACGTCACCTACGTCCCCGCTCAAGAGAAGAACTTT
ACAACCGCTCCTGCAATTTGCCATGATGGGAAAGCGCACTTTCCTCGCGAAGGCGTCTTTGTCTCCCAGG
GCACACATTGGTTTGTTACTCAACGGAACTTTTATGAACCACAAATCATTACCACGGACAACACGTTCGT
GTCCGGCAACTGTGACGTTGTCATCGGAATTGTTCAGAACACGGTTTACGATCCTCTGCAACCCGAGCTT
GACTCCTTTAAGGAAGAACTGGACAAGTACTTCAAACAGCACACCTCACCGGATGTGGACTTGGGCGATA
TCTCTGGCATACAGGCGTCAGTCGTGAACATTCAAAAGGAAATTGATCGACTCAACGAGGTCGCAAAGAA
TCTTCAGGAATCCCTGATAGATCTGCAGGAGTTGGGGAAGTACGAGCAGTATATAAAGTGGCCTTGGTAT
ATATGGCTTGGCTTTATCGCCGGCCTCATTGCAATCGTGATGGTCACCATCATGCTGTGCTGCATGACCT
CATGTTGCTCCTGTCTTAAGGGGTGCTGCTCCTGCGGTTCCTGTTGCAAATTTGACGAGGACGACAGCGA
ACCGGTGCTTAAGGGTGTGAAGCTGCATTACACCGGAGGCGATTACAAGGATGACGATGACAAGTGACGG
CCGCCTGCAGGTTAATTAAGATCTTTTTCCCTCTGCCAAAAATTATGGGGACATCATGAAGCCCCTTGAG
CATCTGACTTCTGGCTAATAAAGGAAATTTATTTTCATTGCAATAGTGTGTTGGAATTTTTTGTGTCTCT
CACTCGGAAGGACATATGGGAGGGCAAATCATTTAAAACATCAGAATGAGTATTTGGTTTAGAGTTTGGC
AACATATGCCCATATGCTGGCTGCCATGAACAAAGGTTGGCTATAAAGAGGTCATCAGTATATGAAACAG
CCCCCTGCTGTCCATTCCTTATTCCATAGAAAAGCCTTGACTTGAGGTTAGATTTTTTTTATATTTTGTT
TTGTGTTATTTTTTTCTTTAACATCCCTAAAATTTTCCTTACATGTTTTACTAGCCAGATTTTTCCTCCT
CTCCTGACTACTCCCAGTCATAGCTGTCCCTCTTCTCTTATGGAGATCCCTCGACCTGCAGCCCAAGCTT
GGCGTAATCATGGTCATAGCTGTTTCCTGTGTGAAATTGTTATCCGCTCACAATTCCACACAACATACGA
GCCGGAAGCATAAAGTGTAAAGCCTGGGGTGCCTAATGAGTGAGCTAACTCACATTAATTGCGTTGCGCT
CACTGCCCGCTTTCCAGTCGGGAAACCTGTCGTGCCAGCGGATCCGCATCTCAATTAGTCAGCAACCATA
GTCCCGCCCCTAACTCCGCCCATCCCGCCCCTAACTCCGCCCAGTTCCGCCCATTCTCCGCCCCATGGCT
GACTAATTTTTTTTATTTATGCAGAGGCCGAGGCCGCCTCGGCCTCTGAGCTATTCCAGAAGTAGTGAGG
AGGCTTTTTTGGAGGCCTAGGCTTTTGCAAAAAGCTAACTTGTTTATTGCAGCTTATAATGGTTACAAAT
AAAGCAATAGCATCACAAATTTCACAAATAAAGCATTTTTTTCACTGCATTCTAGTTGTGGTTTGTCCAA
ACTCATCAATGTATCTTATCATGTCTGGATCCGCTGCATTAATGAATCGGCCAACGCGCGGGGAGAGGCG
GTTTGCGTATTGGGCGCTCTTCCGCTTCCTCGCTCACTGACTCGCTGCGCTCGGTCGTTCGGCTGCGGCG
AGCGGTATCAGCTCACTCAAAGGCGGTAATACGGTTATCCACAGAATCAGGGGATAACGCAGGAAAGAAC
ATGTGAGCAAAAGGCCAGCAAAAGGCCAGGAACCGTAAAAAGGCCGCGTTGCTGGCGTTTTTCCATAGGC
TCCGCCCCCCTGACGAGCATCACAAAAATCGACGCTCAAGTCAGAGGTGGCGAAACCCGACAGGACTATA
AAGATACCAGGCGTTTCCCCCTGGAAGCTCCCTCGTGCGCTCTCCTGTTCCGACCCTGCCGCTTACCGGA
TACCTGTCCGCCTTTCTCCCTTCGGGAAGCGTGGCGCTTTCTCATAGCTCACGCTGTAGGTATCTCAGTT
CGGTGTAGGTCGTTCGCTCCAAGCTGGGCTGTGTGCACGAACCCCCCGTTCAGCCCGACCGCTGCGCCTT
ATCCGGTAACTATCGTCTTGAGTCCAACCCGGTAAGACACGACTTATCGCCACTGGCAGCAGCCACTGGT
AACAGGATTAGCAGAGCGAGGTATGTAGGCGGTGCTACAGAGTTCTTGAAGTGGTGGCCTAACTACGGCT
ACACTAGAAGAACAGTATTTGGTATCTGCGCTCTGCTGAAGCCAGTTACCTTCGGAAAAAGAGTTGGTAG
CTCTTGATCCGGCAAACAAACCACCGCTGGTAGCGGTGGTTTTTTTGTTTGCAAGCAGCAGATTACGCGC
AGAAAAAAAGGATCTCAAGAAGATCCTTTGATCTTTTCTACGGGGTCTGACGCTCAGTGGAACGAAAACT
CACGTTAAGGGATTTTGGTCATGAGATTATCAAAAAGGATCTTCACCTAGATCCTTTTAAATTAAAAATG
AAGTTTTAAATCAATCTAAAGTATATATGAGTAAACTTGGTCTGACAGTTACCAATGCTTAATCAGTGAG
GCACCTATCTCAGCGATCTGTCTATTTCGTTCATCCATAGTTGCCTGACTCCCCGTCGTGTAGATAACTA
CGATACGGGAGGGCTTACCATCTGGCCCCAGTGCTGCAATGATACCGCGAGACCCACGCTCACCGGCTCC
AGATTTATCAGCAATAAACCAGCCAGCCGGAAGGGCCGAGCGCAGAAGTGGTCCTGCAACTTTATCCGCC
TCCATCCAGTCTATTAATTGTTGCCGGGAAGCTAGAGTAAGTAGTTCGCCAGTTAATAGTTTGCGCAACG
TTGTTGCCATTGCTACAGGCATCGTGGTGTCACGCTCGTCGTTTGGTATGGCTTCATTCAGCTCCGGTTC
CCAACGATCAAGGCGAGTTACATGATCCCCCATGTTGTGCAAAAAAGCGGTTAGCTCCTTCGGTCCTCCG
ATCGTTGTCAGAAGTAAGTTGGCCGCAGTGTTATCACTCATGGTTATGGCAGCACTGCATAATTCTCTTA
CTGTCATGCCATCCGTAAGATGCTTTTCTGTGACTGGTGAGTACTCAACCAAGTCATTCTGAGAATAGTG
TATGCGGCGACCGAGTTGCTCTTGCCCGGCGTCAATACGGGATAATACCGCGCCACATAGCAGAACTTTA
AAAGTGCTCATCATTGGAAAACGTTCTTCGGGGCGAAAACTCTCAAGGATCTTACCGCTGTTGAGATCCA
GTTCGATGTAACCCACTCGTGCACCCAACTGATCTTCAGCATCTTTTACTTTCACCAGCGTTTCTGGGTG
AGCAAAAACAGGAAGGCAAAATGCCGCAAAAAAGGGAATAAGGGCGACACGGAAATGTTGAATACTCATA
CTCTTCCTTTTTCAATATTATTGAAGCATTTATCAGGGTTATTGTCTCATGAGCGGATACATATTTGAAT
GTATTTAGAAAAATAAACAAATAGGGGTTCCGCGCACATTTCCCCGAAAAGTGCCACCTGG
